>Addgene plasmid #116436 | pHAGE-MORC1-E503K | addgene full sequence | sequence record 252448 | Addgene NGS Result
GTCGTGTCTTACCGGGTTGGACTCAAGACGATAGTTACCGGATAAGGCGCAGCGGTCGGGCTGAACGGGG
GGTTCGTGCACACAGCCCAGCTTGGAGCGAACGACCTACACCGAACTGAGATACCTACAGCGTGAGCTAT
GAGAAAGCGCCACGCTTCCCGAAGGGAGAAAGGCGGACAGGTATCCGGTAAGCGGCAGGGTCGGAACAGG
AGAGCGCACGAGGGAGCTTCCAGGGGGAAACGCCTGGTATCTTTATAGTCCTGTCGGGTTTCGCCACCTC
TGACTTGAGCGTCGATTTTTGTGATGCTCGTCAGGGGGGCGGAGCCTATGGAAAAACGCCAGCAACGCGG
CCTTTTTACGGTTCCTGGCCTTTTGCTGGCCTTTTGCTCACATGTTCTTTCCTGCGTTATCCCCTGATTC
TGTGGATAACCGTATTACCGCCTTTGAGTGAGCTGATACCGCTCGCCGCAGCCGAACGACCGAGCGCAGC
GAGTCAGTGAGCGAGGAAGCGGAAGAGCGCCCAATACGCAAACCGCCTCTCCCCGCGCGTTGGCCGATTC
ATTAATGCAGCAAGCTCATGGCTGACTAATTTTTTTTATTTATGCAGAGGCCGAGGCCGCCTCGGCCTCT
GAGCTATTCCAGAAGTAGTGAGGAGGCTTTTTTGGAGGCCTAGGCTTTTGCAAAAAGCTCCCCGTGGCAC
GACAGGTTTCCCGACTGGAAAGCGGGCAGTGAGCGCAACGCAATTAATGTGAGTTAGCTCACTCATTAGG
CACCCCAGGCTTTACACTTTATGCTTCCGGCTCGTATGTTGTGTGGAATTGTGAGCGGATAACAATTTCA
CACAGGAAACAGCTATGACATGATTACGAATTTCACAAATAAAGCATTTTTTTCACTGCATTCTAGTTGT
GGTTTGTCCAAACTCATCAATGTATCTTATCATGTCTGGATCAACTGGATAACTCAAGCTAACCAAAATC
ATCCCAAACTTCCCACCCCATACCCTATTACCACTGCCAATTACCTGTGGTTTCATTTACTCTAAACCTG
TGATTCCTCTGAATTATTTTCATTTTAAAGAAATTGTATTTGTTAAATATGTACTACAAACTTAGTAGTT
GGAAGGGCTAATTCACTCCCAAAGAAGACAAGATATCCTTGATCTGTGGATCTACCACACACAAGGCTAC
TTCCCTGATTAGCAGAACTACACACCAGGGCCAGGGGTCAGATATCCACTGACCTTTGGATGGTGCTACA
AGCTAGTACCAGTTGAGCCAGATAAGGTAGAAGAGGCCAATAAAGGAGAGAACACCAGCTTGTTACACCC
TGTGAGCCTGCATGGGATGGATGACCCGGAGAGAGAAGTGTTAGAGTGGAGGTTTGACAGCCGCCTAGCA
TTTCATCACGTGGCCCGAGAGCTGCATCCGGAGTACTTCAAGAACTGCTGATATCGAGCTTGCTACAAGG
GACTTTCCGCTGGGGACTTTCCAGGGAGGCGTGGCCTGGGCGGGACTGGGGAGTGGCGAGCCCTCAGATC
CTGCATATAAGCAGCTGCTTTTTGCCTGTACTGGGTCTCTCTGGTTAGACCAGATCTGAGCCTGGGAGCT
CTCTGGCTAACTAGGGAACCCACTGCTTAAGCCTCAATAAAGCTTGCCTTGAGTGCTTCAAGTAGTGTGT
GCCCGTCTGTTGTGTGACTCTGGTAACTAGAGATCCCTCAGACCCTTTTAGTCAGTGTGGAAAATCTCTA
GCAGTAGTAGTTCATGTCATCTTATTATTCAGTATTTATAACTTGCAAAGAAATGAATATCAGAGAGTGA
GAGGCCCGGGTTAATTAAGGAAAGGGCTAGATCATTCTTGAAGACGAAAGGGCCTCGTGATACGCCTATT
TTTATAGGTTAATGTCATGATAATAATGGTTTCTTAGACGTCAGGTGGCACTTTTCGGGGAAATGTGCGC
GGAACCCCTATTTGTTTATTTTTCTAAATACATTCAAATATGTATCCGCTCATGAGACAATAACCCTGAT
AAATGCTTCAATAATATTGAAAAAGGAAGAGTATGAGTATTCAACATTTCCGTGTCGCCCTTATTCCCTT
TTTTGCGGCATTTTGCCTTCCTGTTTTTGCTCACCCAGAAACGCTGGTGAAAGTAAAAGATGCTGAAGAT
CAGTTGGGTGCACGAGTGGGTTACATCGAACTGGATCTCAACAGCGGTAAGATCCTTGAGAGTTTTCGCC
CCGAAGAACGTTTTCCAATGATGAGCACTTTTAAAGTTCTGCTATGTGGCGCGGTATTATCCCGTGTTGA
CGCCGGGCAAGAGCAACTCGGTCGCCGCATACACTATTCTCAGAATGACTTGGTTGAGTACTCACCAGTC
ACAGAAAAGCATCTTACGGATGGCATGACAGTAAGAGAATTATGCAGTGCTGCCATAACCATGAGTGATA
ACACTGCGGCCAACTTACTTCTGACAACGATCGGAGGACCGAAGGAGCTAACCGCTTTTTTGCACAACAT
GGGGGATCATGTAACTCGCCTTGATCGTTGGGAACCGGAGCTGAATGAAGCCATACCAAACGACGAGCGT
GACACCACGATGCCTGTAGCAATGGCAACAACGTTGCGCAAACTATTAACTGGCGAACTACTTACTCTAG
CTTCCCGGCAACAATTAATAGACTGGATGGAGGCGGATAAAGTTGCAGGACCACTTCTGCGCTCGGCCCT
TCCGGCTGGCTGGTTTATTGCTGATAAATCTGGAGCCGGTGAGCGTGGGTCTCGCGGTATCATTGCAGCA
CTGGGGCCAGATGGTAAGCCCTCCCGTATCGTAGTTATCTACACGACGGGGAGTCAGGCAACTATGGATG
AACGAAATAGACAGATCGCTGAGATAGGTGCCTCACTGATTAAGCATTGGTAACTGTCAGACCAAGTTTA
CTCATATATACTTTAGATTGATTTAAAACTTCATTTTTAATTTAAAAGGATCTAGGTGAAGATCCTTTTT
GATAATCTCATGACCAAAATCCCTTAACGTGAGTTTTCGTTCCACTGAGCGTCAGACCCCGTAGAAAAGA
TCAAAGGATCTTCTTGAGATCCTTTTTTTCTGCGCGTAATCTGCTGCTTGCAAACAAAAAAACCACCGCT
ACCAGCGGTGGTTTGTTTGCCGGATCAAGAGCTACCAACTCTTTTTCCGAAGGTAACTGGCTTCAGCAGA
GCGCAGATACCAAATACTGTTCTTCTAGTGTAGCCGTAGTTAGGCCACCACTTCAAGAACTCTGTAGCAC
CGCCTACATACCTCGCTCTGCTAATCCTGTTACCAGTGGCTGCTGCCAGTGGCGATAA
Features (pLannotate 1.2.2; 12 found; start..end, strand, type, name):
    517..571     +  CDS            lacI (fragment): lac repressor; lacI; The lac repressor binds to the lac operator to inhibit transcription in E. coli. This inhibition can be relieved by adding lactose or isopropyl-β-D-thiogalactopyranoside (IPTG).
    577..670     +  rep_origin     SV40 ori (fragment): SV40 origin of replication
    695..732     +  CDS            lacI (fragment): lac repressor; lacI; The lac repressor binds to the lac operator to inhibit transcription in E. coli. This inhibition can be relieved by adding lactose or isopropyl-β-D-thiogalactopyranoside (IPTG).
    745..766     +  protein_bind   CAP binding site: CAP binding activates transcription in the presence of cAMP. E. coli catabolite activator protein
    781..811     +  promoter       lac promoter: promoter for the E. coli lac operon
    819..835     +  protein_bind   lac operator: The lac repressor binds to the lac operator to inhibit transcription in E. coli. This inhibition can be relieved by adding lactose or isopropyl-β-D-thiogalactopyranoside (IPTG). lac repressor encoded by lacI
    869..952     +  polyA_signal   SV40 poly(A) signal (fragment): SV40 polyadenylation signal
   1119..1448    +  CDS            nef (fragment): NEF_HV1BR - Experimental evidence at protein level: Swiss-Prot protein existence level 1. Extracellular Nef protein targets CD4(+) T-lymphocytes for apoptosis by interacting with CXCR4 surface receptors (PubMed:14990729). From Human immunodeficiency virus type 1 group M subtype B (isolate BRU/LAI) (HIV-1).
   1496..1753    +  LTR            5' LTR (truncated): truncated 5' long terminal repeat (LTR) from HIV-1
   1958..2062    +  promoter       AmpR promoter: bla
   2063..2923    +  CDS            AmpR: β-lactamase; bla; confers resistance to ampicillin, carbenicillin, and related antibiotics
   3094..334     +  rep_origin     ori (across the origin): high-copy-number ColE1/pMB1/pBR322/pUC origin of replication
