[The description below was written by a language model from this plasmid's Addgene catalogue record and pLannotate feature annotations shown in this document.]
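Description:
pHAGE-MORC1-E503K is a lentiviral expression plasmid built on the pHAGE backbone, carrying the human MORC1 open reading frame (also known as CT33, MORC or ZCW6) with the missense substitution E503K. The insert was introduced by Gateway recombination cloning. The plasmid is intended as a transfer vector: packaged into lentiviral particles, it delivers the mutant MORC1 coding sequence into mammalian cells for stable expression. It belongs to a collection made for systematic functional annotation of somatic mutations found in cancer, where individual variant alleles are expressed in cells and compared for their phenotypic effects. In bacteria it is maintained as a high-copy plasmid under ampicillin selection, and a recombination-deficient strain (Stbl3) is recorded as the host, the usual choice for keeping repeated LTR sequences stable.

The accompanying feature table comes from a sequencing result of only about 3.3 kb, which is too short to represent a full pHAGE vector with a MORC1 insert, and it annotates backbone elements only. These include the AmpR promoter and β-lactamase gene, a ColE1/pUC-type high-copy origin, a truncated HIV-1 LTR preceded by a nef-derived fragment (a typical remnant of the viral sequence adjoining an LTR), and fragments of the SV40 origin and SV40 poly(A) signal. There is also a lac promoter, operator and CAP site with short lacI-like fragments, which are cloning-vector remnants. No MORC1 coding sequence, Gateway att sites, packaging signal, RRE, WPRE or internal promoter is annotated. The record therefore does not state which promoter drives MORC1, whether a mammalian selection marker or reporter is present, or whether the insert carries a tag.
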