Addgene plasmid #116436: pHAGE-MORC1-E503K
Purpose: Lentiviral expression of MORC1 E503K
Depositing lab: Gordon Mills & Kenneth Scott. Publication: Systematic Functional Annotation of Somatic Mutations in Cancer. Ng PK, Li J, Jeong KJ, Shao S, Chen H, Tsang YH, Sengupta S, Wang Z, Bhavana VH, Tran R, Soewito S, Minussi DC, Moreno D, Kong K, Dogruluk T, Lu H, Gao J, Tokheim C, Zhou DC, Johnson AM, Zeng J, Ip CKM, Ju Z, Wester M, Yu S, Li Y, Vellano CP, Schultz N, Karchin R, Ding L, Lu Y, Cheung LWT, Chen K, Shaw KR, Meric-Bernstam F, Scott KL, Yi S, Sahni N, Liang H, Mills GB. Cancer Cell. 2018 Mar 12;33(3):450-462.e10. doi: 10.1016/j.ccell.2018.01.021. PubMed 29533785.
Backbone
  Vector backbone: pHAGE
  Vector type: Lentiviral
Growth in bacteria
  Bacterial resistance: Ampicillin, 100 μg/mL
  Growth temperature: 37°C
  Growth strain: Stbl3
  Copy number: High Copy
Gene/Insert
  Gene/Insert name: MORC1
  Species: H. sapiens (human)
  Mutation: E503K
  Entrez Gene: MORC1 (a.k.a. CT33, MORC, ZCW6)
  Cloning method: Gateway Cloning
Terms and licenses: Academic/Nonprofit Terms; Industry Terms: Not Available to Industry
How to cite: pHAGE-MORC1-E503K was a gift from Gordon Mills & Kenneth Scott (Addgene plasmid # 116436)
