>Addgene plasmid #116436 | pHAGE-MORC1-E503K | depositor partial sequence | sequence record 219310 | insert
ATGGACGACAGGTACCCTGCGCTTCAGCGGGCCCAGCTGCGTCTGGATTTCATCCACGCCAACTCCACCA
CTCACAGTTTCCTTTTTGGAGCACTGGCTGAATTGCTGGACAATGCAAGAGATGCAGGGGCTGAAAGACT
TGATGTCTTTTCAGTGGATAATGAAAAACTGCAGGGGGGATTCATGTTGTGTTTCCTGGATGATGGATGT
GGCATGAGCCCTGAGGAAGCTTCAGACATCATTTACTTTGGACGATCCAAAAAACGGCTGTCAACCTTGA
AGTTCATAGGGCAATACGGCAATGGTCTTAAAAGTGGGTCCATGAGAATTGGAAAAGACTTTATTCTTTT
TACGAAGAAGGAAGAAACGATGACCTGTGTGTTTTTTTCTCAGACATTCTGTGAAGAAGAAAGTCTTAGT
GAGGTTGTAGTTCCAATGCCCTCATGGTTAATAAGAACCAGAGAATCTGTCACAGATGATCCCCAGAAAT
TTGCAATGGAATTATCTATAATTTATAAATACTCCCCATTTAAAACTGAAGCAGAATTGATGCAGCAGTT
TGATGTGATCTATGGAAAATGTGGTACTTTGCTGGTTATTTATAACTTGAAGCTTCTGCTTAATGGAGAA
CCAGAGTTGGATGTTAAAACTGACAAAGAAGATATACTGATGGCTGGAGCTCTGGAGGATTTCCCAGCGA
GGTGGTCATTCAGAGCCTACACATCTGTTCTGTATTTTAACCCATGGATGAGAATATTCATTCAAGCCAA
GAGAGTTAAAACTAAACATCTTTGCTATTGCCTCTACAGACCCAGAAAGTATCTTTATGTCACATCTTCT
TTTAAAGGAGCATTTAAAGATGAAGTTAAAAAGGCAGAAGAAGCAGTAAAGATTGCTGAATCCATATTGA
AAGAAGCACAAATCAAAGTAAACCAGTGTGACAGAACCTCTTTATCTTCTGCCAAGGATGTATTACAGAG
AGCTTTGGAAGATGTAGAAGCAAAGCAAAAGAATCTTAAAGAGAAACAAAGAGAATTAAAAACAGCAAGA
ACGCTCTCCCTGTTCTATGGAGTGAACGTAGAAAACCGAAGCCAAGCTGGAATGTTCATTTACAGTAATA
ACCGTTTGATCAAAATGCATGAAAAAGTGGGCTCACAGTTGAAACTGAAGTCCTTACTTGGCGCAGGCGT
GGTTGGAATTGTTAATATACCCTTGGAGGTCATGGAACCATCCCATAATAAACAGGAATTTCTCAATGTC
CAAGAGTATAATCATCTACTAAAAGTCATGGGACAGTACTTGGTCCAGTACTGTAAGGACACCGGCATCA
ATAATAGAAATTTAACATTGTTTTGCAATGAATTTGGATACCAGAATGACATCGATGTGGAGAAACCTTT
AAATTCTATTCAATATCAAAGAAGACAAGCCATGGGTATCCCATTCATCATACAATGTGATCTTTGTCTT
AAATGGAGAGTCTTGCCTTCCTCTACTAATTATCAGAAAAAAGAATTTTTTGACATTTGGATTTGTGCTA
ATAATCCCAACCGCTTGGAAAACAGTTGTCATCAGGTAGAATGTCTACCTTCCATCCCACTGGGCACCAT
GAGCACAATATCACCATCAAAAAATGAGAAAGAGAAGCAACTTAGAGAGTCGGTCATAAAGTATCAAAAT
AGACTGGCAGAACAGCAGCCACAGCCTCAATTTATACCAGTGGACGAAATCACTGTCACTTCCACCTGCC
TAACTTCAGCACATAAGGAAAATACCAAAACCCAGAAAATCAGGCTTTTGGGCGATGACTTGAAGCATGA
ATCTCTTTCATCCTTTGAGCTTTCAGCGAGCCGTAGAGGACAGAAAAGAAACATAGAAGAGACAGACTCT
GATGTAGAGTATATTTCAGAAACAAAAATTATGAAAAAGTCTATGGAGGAGAAAATGAACTCTCAACAGC
AGAGAATTCCAGTAGCTCTGCCAGAAAATGTCAAACTAGCTGAGAGATCCCAGAGAAGTCAGATTGCTAA
TATTACCACTGTCTGGAGAGCTCAACCAACTGAAGGGTGCCTGAAGAATGCCCAGGCCGCTTCTTGGGAA
ATGAAAAGGAAGCAGAGTCTGAACTTTGTAGAGGAATGTAAGGTATTGACTGAAGATGAGAACACGAGTG
ATTCAGATATAATCCTGGTTTCAGATAAAAGCAACACTGATGTTTCATTGAAACAAGAAAAAAAGGAAAT
TCCTCTTTTAAACCAAGAAAAACAGGAGCTGTGCAATGATGTTCTAGCAATGAAAAGAAGCTCTTCATTA
CCTAGCTGGAAAAGCTTGCTCAATGTGCCGATGGAAGATGTGAATCTAAGTTCTGGACACATAGCCAGAG
TTTCTGTGAGTGGCAGTTGTAAAGTTGCTTCTTCGCCAGCGTCTTCTCAAAGCACACCTGTCAAGGAAAC
AGTGAGAAAACTGAAGTCTAAGTTAAGGGAGATTCTTCTGTATTTTTTTCCTGAGCATCAGCTACCATCA
GAATTGGAAGAACCTGCATTAAGTTGTGAGCTGGAGCAGTGCCCAGAGCAGATGAACAAAAAGCTGAAAA
TGTGTTTCAACCAGATACAGAATACTTACATGGTCCAATATGAAAAAAAAATAAAGAGGAAATTGCAGTC
CATTATCTATGATTCAAATACAAGAGGAATACATAATGAAATCTCTCTGGGGCAATGTGAAAATAAAAGA
AAAATCTCTGAGGATAAGCTGAAGAATCTTCGTATAAAACTGGCACTATTGTTGCAGAAACTCCAACTGG
GTGGTCCAGAAGGTGACCTGGAGCAGACTGACACTTATTTAGAAGCTTTGCTTAAAGAAGATAATCTTCT
CTTCCAGAACAATTTAAATAAAGTAACTATAGATGCAAGACATAGACTCCCTTTAGAAAAAAATGAAAAG
ACTTCGGAAAAT
